>Addgene plasmid #117039 | SG-C-Int-10 | addgene full sequence | sequence record 228555 | Addgene NGS Result
GATACTGTTACTTACCGATTATTGTGAAGAACCAGACCGTTTGTTGTAGCACACTCGGCGAAAATCTGAA
TAGTAACTTCTTGACAATTAATCATCCGGCTCGTAATTTATGTGGAAAAGAGGAGAAATACTAGATAAAG
TTGTGCCGTATCCAGCGGTTACCAATAATAGTCTCCAGGCATCAAATAAAACGAAAGGCTCAGTCGAAAG
ACTGGGCCTTTCGTTTTATCTGTTGTTTGTCGGTGAACGCTCTCTACTAGAGTCACACTGGCTCACCTTC
GGGTGGGCCTTTCTGCGTTTATATAGTAAAGTTCCAATAAGACTCCAGGTATCTGTCCGTGTAAAAAAGA
GTATTGACTTCGCATCTTTTTGTACCTATAATGTGTGGATCACACAGGAAAGTACTAGATTGAACCTCTA
CTACGAGTGAGTTGAGATTACAGCCTTACTCGGTACCAAATTCCAGAAAAGAGACGCTTTCGAGCGTCTT
TTTTCGTTTTGGTCCCTTACGCTATTATTGAAGCCAGTCTGTTACCGAAGTGAAATTGACGGCTAGCTCA
GTCCTAGGTACAGTGCTAGCCAGAGGAAGGAGGCTCGATGCCTGGTATGACCACCGAAACCGGTCCGGAT
CCGGCAGGTCTGATTGACCTGTTTTGTCGTAAAAGCAAAGCAGTTAAAAGCCGTGCAAATGGTGCAGGTC
AGCGTCGTAAACAAGAAATTAGCATTGCAGCACAAGAAACCCTGGGTCGTAAAGTTGCAGCACTGCTGGG
TATGCAGGTTCGTCATGTTTGGAAAGAAGTTGGTAGCGCAAGCCGTTTTCGTAAAGGTAAAGCACGTGAT
GATCAGAGCAAAGCACTGAAAGCCCTGGAAAGCGGTGAAGTTGGTGCACTGTGGTGTTATCGTCTGGATC
GTTGGGATCGTGGTGGTGCCGGTGCAATTCTGAAAATTATCGAACCGGAAGATGGTATGCCTCGTCGTCT
GCTGTTTGGTTGGGATGAAGATACCGGTAGTCCGGTTCTGGATAGCACCAATAAACGTGATCGCGGTGAA
CTGATTCGTCGTGCAGAAGAAGCACGCGAAGAAGCAGAAAAACTGAGCGAACGTGTTCGTGATACCAAAG
CACATCAGCGTGAAAATGGTGAATGGGTTAATGCCCGTGCACCGTATGGTCTGCGTGTTGTTCTGGTTAC
CGTTAGTGATGAAGAGGGTGATGAATATGATGAACGTAAACTGGCAGCAGATGATGAAGATGCGGGTGGT
CCTGATGGTCTGACCAAAGCAGAAGCAGCCCGTCTGGTTTTTACCCTGCCGGTTACCGATCGTCTGAGCT
ATGCAGGCACCGCACATGCAATGAATACCCGTGAAATTCCGAGCCCGACCGGTGGTCCGTGGATTGCAGT
TACCGTGCGTGATATGATTCAGAATCCGGCATATGCGGGTTGGCAGACCACAGGTCGTCAGGATGGTAAA
CAGCGTCGTCTGACCTTTTATAACGGTGAAGGTAAACGTGTTAGCGTTATGCATGGTCCTCCGCTGGTGA
CCGATGAAGAACAAGAAGCCGCAAAAGCAGCCGTTAAAGGTGAAGATGGTGTTGGTGTTCCGCTGGATGG
TAGCGATCATGATACCCGTCGCAAACATCTGCTGAGCGGTCGTATGCGTTGTCCGGGTTGTGGTGGTAGC
TGTAGCTATAGCGGTAATGGTTATCGTTGTTGGCGTAGCAGTGTGAAAGGTGGTTGTCCGGCACCGACCT
ATGTTGCACGTAAAAGCGTTGAAGAATATGTTGCATTTCGTTGGGCAGCAAAATTAGCAGCAAGCGAACC
GGATGATCCGTTTGTTATTGCAGTTGCAGATCGCTGGGCAGCACTGACCCATCCGCAGGCAAGCGAAGAT
GAAAAGTATGCAAAAGCCGCAGTTCGTGAAGCCGAAAAAAATCTGGGTCGCCTGCTGCGTGATCGTCAGA
ATGGTGTTTATGATGGTCCGGCAGAACAGTTTTTTGCCCCTGCATATCAAGAAGCACTGAGCACCTTGCA
GGCAGCCAAAGATGCAGTTAGCGAAAGCAGCGCAAGCGCAGCAGTTGATGTTAGCTGGATTGTTGATAGC
AGCGATTATGAAGAACTGTGGCTGCGTGCAACCCCGACCATGCGTAATGCAATTATTGATACCTGCATCG
ATGAAATTTGGGTTGCAAAAGGCCAGCGTGGTCGTCCGTTTGATGGTGATGAACGCGTTAAAATCAAATG
GGCAGCCCGTACCTAAAACGATTACGGATTGCTCTACTGTGACTGAAGTTTACAACCCAATTATTGAAGG
CCGCTAACGCGGCCTTTTTTTGTTTCTGGTCTCCCTGAGGCACAGAGATTTACTTTATTCACGACTTCAG
ATACGCACAGCTAACACCACGTCGTCCCTATCTGCTGCCCTAGGTCTATGAGTGGTTGCTGGATAACTTT
ACGGGCATGCATAAGGCTCGTATGATATATTCAGGGAGACCACAACGGTTTCCCTCTACAAATAATTTTG
TTTAACTTTAGTAATTTCAACAAAATAACTAGGATTCGAATGAAAGTGGCCATTTATGTTCGTGTTAGCA
CCGATGAACAGGCCAAAGAAGGTTTTAGCATTCCGGCACAGCGTGAACGTCTGCGTGCATTTTGTGCAAG
CCAGGGTTGGGAAATTGTGCAAGAATATATTGAAGAAGGTTGGAGCGCAAAAGATCTGGATCGTCCGCAG
ATGCAGCGTCTGCTGAAAGATATCAAAAAAGGCAACATTGATATTGTGCTGGTGTATCGTCTGGATCGCC
TGACCCGTAGCGTTCTGGATCTGTATCTGCTGTTACAGACCTTTGAAAAATACAATGTGGCATTTCGTAG
CGCCACCGAAGTTTATGATACCAGCACCGCAATGGGTCGTCTGTTTATTACCCTGGTTGCAGCACTGGCA
CAGTGGGAACGTGAAAATCTGGCAGAACGTGTTAAATTTGGTATCGAGCAGATGATCGATGAAGGTAAAA
AACCGGGTGGTCATAGCCCGTATGGTTACAAATTTGATAAAGACTTCAATTGCACCATTATTGAGGAAGA
AGCAGACGTTGTTCGTATGATCTATCGCATGTATTGTGATGGTTATGGCTATCGTAGCATTGCAGATCGT
CTGAATGAACTGATGGTTAAACCGCGTATTGCCAAAGAATGGAATCATAATAGCGTGCGTGATATCCTGA
CCAACGATATCTATATTGGCACCTATCGTTGGGGTGATAAAGTTGTTCCGAATAATCATCCGCCTATTAT
TAGCGAAACCCTGTTCAAAAAAGCCCAGAAAGAAAAAGAAAAACGTGGCGTTGATCGTAAACGCGTTGGT
AAATTTCTGTTTACCGGTCTGTTACAGTGTGGTAATTGTGGTGGCCATAAAATGCAGGGCCATTTTGATA
AACGTGAGCAGAAAACCTATTACCGTTGTACCAAATGTCACCGCATTACCAACGAAAAAAACATTCTGGA
ACCGCTGCTGGATGAAATTCAGCTGCTGATTACCAGCAAAGAATACTTTATGAGCAAATTCAGCGACCGC
TATGATCAGCAAGAGGTTGTTGATGTTAGCGCACTGACAAAAGAACTGGAAAAAATCAAACGCCAGAAAG
AGAAATGGTACGATCTGTATATGGATGATCGTAACCCGATTCCGAAAGAAGAACTGTTTGCCAAAATTAA
CGAACTGAACAAAAAAGAAGAAGAAATCTATAGCAAGCTGAGCGAAGTGGAAGAAGATAAAGAACCGGTT
GAAGAGAAATATAACCGCCTGAGCAAAATGATCGATTTTAAACAGCAGTTTGAGCAGGCCAACGACTTTA
CCAAAAAAGAGCTGCTGTTCAGCATCTTCGAAAAGATTGTGATTTATCGCGAGAAAGGCAAGCTGAAAAA
AATCACCCTGGATTACACCCTGAAATAAAATACGGTCTACTACAGAAGGGTGGTTTATCTTACTCAACGA
CGAACAATAAGGCCTCCCTAACGGGGGGCCTTTTTTATTGATAACAAAAAGATTTCCCTCGTCACGCAGT
AAGTATTTATCGTAGAAGATCACTTTTATCGGTTTCCAGAACAGGTAAGAGCCAATAGTGATTACTTCGC
GTTATGCAGGCTTCCTCGCTCACTGACTCGCTGCGCTCGGTCGTTCGGCTGCGGCGAGCGGTATCAGCTC
ACTCAAAGGCGGTAATCCTAGCTAGGGCGTTCGGCTGCGGCGAGCGGTATCAGCTCACTCAAAGGCGGTA
ATACGGTTATCCACAGAATCAGGGGATAACGCAGGAAAGAACATGTGAGCAAAAGGCCAGCAAAAGGCCA
GGAACCGTAAAAAGGCCGCGTTGCTGGCGTTTTTCCATAGGCTCCGCCCCCCTGACGAGCATCACAAAAA
TCGACGCTCAAGTCAGAGGTGGCGAAACCCGACAGGACTATAAAGATACCAGGCGTTTCCCCCTGGAAGC
TCCCTCGTGCGCTCTCCTGTTCCGACCCTGCCGCTTACCGGATACCTGTCCGCCTTTCTCCCTTCGGGAA
GCGTGGCGCTTTCTCATAGCTCACGCTGTAGGTATCTCAGTTCGGTGTAGGTCGTTCGCTCCAAGCTGGG
CTGTGTGCACGAACCCCCCGTTCAGCCCGACCGCTGCGCCTTATCCGGTAACTATCGTCTTGAGTCCAAC
CCGGTAAGACACGACTTATCGCCACTGGCAGCAGCCACTGGTAACAGGCAGCAGCCACTGGTAACAGGAT
TAGCAGAGCGAGGTATGTAGGCGGTGCTACAGAGTTCTTGAAGTGGTGGCCTAACTACGGCTACACTAGA
AGGACAGTATTTGGTATCTGCGCTCTGCTGAAGCCAGTTACCTTCGGAAAAAGAGTTGGTAGCTCTTGAT
CCGGCAAACAAACCACCGCTGGTAGCGGTGGTTTTTTGTTTGCAAGCAGCAGATTACGCGCAGAAAAAAA
GGATCTCAAGAAGATCCTTTGATCTTTTCTACGGGGTCTGACGCTCAGTGGAACGAAAACTCACGTTAAG
GGATTTTGGTCATGACTTGTGCTTGGATTCTCACCAATAAAAAACGCCCGGCGGCAACCGAGCGTTCTGA
ACAAATCCAGATGGAGTTCTGAGGTCATTACTGGATCTATCAGCAGGAGTCCAAGCGAGCTCGATATCAC
TAAATACATTCAAATATCTATCCGCTCATGAGACAATAACCCTGATAAATGCTTCAATAATATTGAAAAA
GGAAGAATATGAGTATTCAACATTTCCGTGTCGCCCTTATTCCCTTTTTTGCGGCATTTTGCCTTCCTGT
TTTTGCTCACCCAGAAACGCTGGTGAAAGTAAAAGATGCCGAAGATCAGTTGGGTGCACGTGTGGGTTAC
ATCGAACTGGACCTCAACAGCGGTAAGATTCTTGAGAGTTTTCGCCCCGAAGAACGTTTCCCAATGATGA
GCACTTTTAAAGTTCTGCTCTGTGGCGCGGTATTATCCCGTATTGACGCCGGGCAAGAGCAACTCGGTCG
CCGCATACACTATTCTCAGAATGACTTGGTTGAGTACTCACCAGTCACAGAAAAGCATCTTACGGACGGC
ATGACAGTACGCGAATTATGCAGCGCTGCCATAACCATGAGTGATAACACGGCGGCCAACTTACTTCTGA
CAACGATCGGAGGACCGAAGGAGCTTACCGCTTTTTTGCACAACATGGGTGATCATGTAACTCGCCTTGA
TCGTTGGGAACCGGAGCTGAATGAAGCCATACCAAACGACGAGCGTGACACCACGATGCCTGTAGCTATG
GCAACAACGTTGCGCAAACTCTTAACTGGCGAACTTCTTACTCTCGCTTCCCGGCAACAATTAATAGACT
GGATGGAGGCGGATAAAGTTGCAGGACCACTTCTGCGCTCGGCCCTTCCGGCTGGCTGGTTTATTGCTGA
TAAATCTGGAGCCGGTGAGCGTGGGTCTCGCGGTATCATTGCAGCACTGGGGCCAGATGGTAAGCCCTCC
CGTATCGTAGTTATCTACACGACGGGGAGTCAGGCAACTATGGATGAACGAAATAGACAGATCGCTGAGA
TAGGTGCCTCCCTGATTAAGCATTGGTAATAATTTAGCTTCCTTAGCTCCTGAAAATCTCGATAACTCAA
AAAATACGCCCGGTAGTGATCTTATTTCATTATGGTGAAAGTTGGAACCTCTTACGTGCCGATCAACGTC
TCATTTTCGCCAGATATCGACGTCTAAGAAACCATTATTATCATGACATTAACCTATAAAAATAGGCGTA
TCACGAGGCCCTTTCGTCTTCACCTCGAGTGCCACCTGACGTCTAAGAAACCATTATTATCATGACATTA
ACCTATAAAAATAGGCGTATCACGAGGCAGAATTTCAGATAAAAAAAATCCTTAGCTTTCGCTAAGGATG
ATTTCTGGA
Features (pLannotate 1.2.2; 11 found; start..end, strand, type, name):
     81..105     +  promoter       trc promoter (fragment): strong E. coli promoter; hybrid between the trp and lac UV5 promoters
    183..254     +  terminator     rrnB T1 terminator: transcription terminator T1 from the E. coli rrnB gene
    270..297     +  terminator     T7Te terminator: phage T7 early transcription terminator
    546..570     +  promoter       J23119(SpeI) promoter (fragment): bacterial promoter (Registry of Standard Biological Parts BBa J23119) modified to end with an SpeI site
   2566..2763    +  CDS            YIM3_BPPH1 (fragment): Protein inferred from homology: Swiss-Prot protein existence level 3. From Bacillus phage phi105 (Bacteriophage phi-105).
   4372..4979    -  rep_origin     ori: high-copy-number ColE1/pMB1/pBR322/pUC origin of replication
   5077..5111    -  terminator     lambda t0 terminator: minimal transcription terminator from phage lambda (Scholtissek and Grosse, 1987)
   5187..5256    +  promoter       AmpR promoter: bla
   5259..6119    +  CDS            AmpR: β-lactamase; bla; confers resistance to ampicillin, carbenicillin, and related antibiotics
   6123..6225    -  promoter       cat promoter: promoter of the E. coli cat gene encoding chloramphenicol acetyltransferase
   6402..6445    -  terminator     bacterial terminator: putative bacterial transcription terminator
