[The description below was written by a language model from this plasmid's Addgene catalogue record and pLannotate feature annotations shown in this document.]
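Description:
SG-C-Int-10 is a synthetic-biology plasmid for use in E. coli, built on the J66100 backbone (about 2.3 kb) and carrying a roughly 4.1 kb synthetic insert assembled by Gibson cloning, for a sequenced total of 6,449 nt. It replicates from a high-copy ColE1/pUC-type origin and is selected with ampicillin through a β-lactamase gene driven by its own bla promoter. The backbone region is insulated by several transcription terminators, including lambda t0 and a putative bacterial terminator. A cat promoter is also annotated, although no chloramphenicol resistance gene is.

The payload is described as a constitutive integrase cassette for Int5 and Int7, two integrases of the kind used as inputs for recombinase-based logic devices, where each enzyme inverts or excises DNA flanked by its cognate attachment sites to switch gene expression states. The automated feature table does not annotate the integrase coding sequences themselves. The only hit within the insert is a short fragment with homology to a Bacillus phage phi105 protein, which probably reflects a phage-derived integrase sequence rather than a separate gene. Upstream, the annotation picks up fragments matching the trc promoter and the strong constitutive J23119 promoter, along with rrnB T1 and T7Te terminators. This is consistent with constitutively driven, terminator-separated expression units, but the record does not state which promoter drives which integrase.

Supplying both integrases constitutively presumably lets users test the state a logic device adopts when both recombinase inputs are present, without relying on inducers. The depositor notes some discrepancies between the quality-control sequence and the supplied reference sequence, and reports that these do not affect function.
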