Addgene plasmid #117039: SG-C-Int-10
Purpose: Constitutive integrase cassette - Int5-Int7
Depositing lab: Jerome Bonnet. Depositing organization: CNRS UMR 5048, INSERM U1054, Centre de Biochimie Structurale. Publication: Hierarchical composition of reliable recombinase logic devices. Guiziou S, Mayonove P, Bonnet J. Nat Commun. 2019 Jan 28;10(1):456. doi: 10.1038/s41467-019-08391-y. PubMed 30692530.
Backbone
  Vector backbone: J66100
  Backbone size w/o insert (bp): 2327
  Vector type: Synthetic Biology
Growth in bacteria
  Bacterial resistance: Ampicillin, 100 μg/mL
  Growth temperature: 37°C
  Growth strain: DH5alpha
  Copy number: High Copy
Gene/Insert
  Gene/Insert name: Constitutive integrase cassette - Int5-Int7
  Species: Synthetic
  Insert size (bp): 4119
  Cloning method: Gibson Cloning
Terms and licenses: Academic/Nonprofit Terms; Industry Terms: Not Available to Industry
Depositor comments: Please note that some discrepancies were found between Addgene's quality control result and the depositor's provided Genbank sequence. The depositor noted that these discrepancies do NOT affect plasmid function.
How to cite: SG-C-Int-10 was a gift from Jerome Bonnet (Addgene plasmid # 117039 ; http://n2t.net/addgene:117039 ; RRID:Addgene_117039)
